Addgene plasmid #50650: pHIS3p:Venus-Tub1+3'UTR::TRP1
Depositing lab: Wei-Lih Lee. Depositing organization: University of Massachusetts, Amherst. Publication: Improved Plasmids for Fluorescent Protein Tagging of Microtubules in Saccharomyces cerevisiae. Markus SM, Omer S, Baranowski K, Lee WL. Traffic. 2015 Jul;16(7):773-86. doi: 10.1111/tra.12276. Epub 2015 Apr 28. PubMed 25711127.
Backbone
  Vector backbone: pFA6a
  Vector type: Yeast Expression
  Selectable markers: TRP1
Growth in bacteria
  Bacterial resistance: Ampicillin, 100 μg/mL
  Growth temperature: 37°C
  Growth strain: DH5alpha
  Copy number: High Copy
Gene/Insert
  Gene/Insert name: Venus-Tub1 (alt name: Venus-a-tubulin)
  Species: S. cerevisiae (budding yeast)
  Insert size (bp): 2180
  Promoter: HIS3p
  Tag / fusion protein: Venus (N terminal on insert)
  Cloning method: Restriction Enzyme; 5′ cloning site XhoI (destroyed during cloning); 3′ cloning site SalI (not destroyed)
  Sequencing primers: 5′ T7; 3′ SP6
Terms and licenses: Academic/Nonprofit Terms; Industry Terms: Not Available to Industry
How to cite: pHIS3p:Venus-Tub1+3'UTR::TRP1 was a gift from Wei-Lih Lee (Addgene plasmid # 50650 ; http://n2t.net/addgene:50650 ; RRID:Addgene_50650)
