[The description below was written by a language model from this plasmid's Addgene catalogue record and pLannotate feature annotations shown in this document.]
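Description:
pHIS3p:Venus-Tub1+3'UTR::TRP1 is a yeast expression plasmid built on the pFA6a backbone for fluorescent labelling of microtubules in Saccharomyces cerevisiae. In E. coli it is maintained as a high-copy plasmid through a ColE1/pUC-type origin and selected with ampicillin via the β-lactamase gene. The feature table shows no yeast replication origin or centromere (no 2μ or CEN/ARS element), which suggests that the plasmid is designed for chromosomal integration rather than episomal maintenance, although the record does not explicitly state the integration strategy. Selection in yeast relies on the TRP1 auxotrophic marker, carried with its own promoter, which complements tryptophan auxotrophy.

The payload is the S. cerevisiae α-tubulin gene TUB1 fused at its N-terminus to Venus, a rapidly maturing yellow fluorescent protein derived from Aequorea victoria GFP. The fusion is driven by the HIS3 promoter. About 150 nt lie between the annotated Venus and TUB1 coding features, and the table does not identify this interval. Several hundred bases of sequence follow the TUB1 coding region, corresponding to the 3'UTR named in the construct title. This downstream stretch runs into a short fragment annotated as ALO1, presumably flanking genomic sequence carried along with it. T7 and SP6 promoters flank the marker and expression cassettes and serve as sequencing primer sites. The small rop, lacI and bom fragments appear to be backbone remnants with no functional role. The construct belongs to a set of improved plasmids for fluorescent protein tagging of tubulin, allowing live-cell imaging of spindle and cytoplasmic microtubules in budding yeast.
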