Features (pLannotate 1.2.2; 16 found; start..end, strand, type, name):
     88..123     -  CDS            rop (fragment): Rop protein, which maintains plasmids at low copy number; rop
    218..322     +  promoter       AmpR promoter: bla
    323..1183    +  CDS            AmpR: β-lactamase; bla; confers resistance to ampicillin, carbenicillin, and related antibiotics
   1354..1942    +  rep_origin     ori: high-copy-number ColE1/pMB1/pBR322/pUC origin of replication
   2125..2178    +  CDS            lacI (fragment): lac repressor; lacI; The lac repressor binds to the lac operator to inhibit transcription in E. coli. This inhibition can be relieved by adding lactose or isopropyl-β-D-thiogalactopyranoside (IPTG).
   2200..2218    +  promoter       T7 promoter: promoter for bacteriophage T7 RNA polymerase
   2254..2298    +  misc_feature   bom (fragment): basis of mobility region from pBR322
   2436..2583    +  promoter       TRP1 promoter: S. cerevisiae TRP1
   2584..3258    +  CDS            TRP1: phosphoribosylanthranilate isomerase, required for tryptophan biosynthesis; S. cerevisiae TRP1; yeast auxotrophic marker
   3309..3360    +  misc_feature   bom (fragment): basis of mobility region from pBR322
   3423..3609    +  promoter       HIS3 promoter: S. cerevisiae HIS3
   3614..4324    +  CDS            Venus: Venus is a basic (constitutively fluorescent) yellow fluorescent protein published in 2002, derived from Aequorea victoria. It is reported to be a rapidly-maturing weak dimer with moderate acid sensitivity.
   4471..5787    +  CDS            TUB1: TBA1_YEAST - Experimental evidence at protein level: Swiss-Prot protein existence level 1. Tubulin is the major constituent of microtubules. It binds two moles of GTP, one at an exchangeable site on the beta chain and one at a non-exchangeable site on the alpha chain. From Saccharomyces cerevisiae (strain ATCC 204508 / S288c) (Baker's yeast).
   6360..6425    +  CDS            ALO1 (fragment): ALO_YEAST - Experimental evidence at protein level: Swiss-Prot protein existence level 1. Can oxidize L-gulono-1,4-lactone as well as D-arabinono-1,4- lactone and L-galactono-1,4-lactone. From Saccharomyces cerevisiae (strain ATCC 204508 / S288c) (Baker's yeast).
   6449..6467    -  promoter       SP6 promoter: promoter for bacteriophage SP6 RNA polymerase
   6530..6581    -  misc_feature   bom (fragment): basis of mobility region from pBR322
>Addgene plasmid #50650 | pHIS3p:Venus-Tub1+3'UTR::TRP1 | depositor full sequence | sequence record 75765 | Full Sequence
AACACCCGCTGACGCGCCCTGACGGGCTTGTCTGCTCCCGGCATCCGCTTACAGACAAGCTGTGACCGTC
TCCGGGAGCTGCATGTGTCAGAGGTTTTCACCGTCATCACCGAAACGCGCGAGACGAAAGGGCCTCGTGA
TACGCCTATTTTTATAGGTTAATGTCATGATAATAATGGTTTCTTAGACGTCAGGTGGCACTTTTCGGGG
AAATGTGCGCGGAACCCCTATTTGTTTATTTTTCTAAATACATTCAAATATGTATCCGCTCATGAGACAA
TAACCCTGATAAATGCTTCAATAATATTGAAAAAGGAAGAGTATGAGTATTCAACATTTCCGTGTCGCCC
TTATTCCCTTTTTTGCGGCATTTTGCCTTCCTGTTTTTGCTCACCCAGAAACGCTGGTGAAAGTAAAAGA
TGCTGAAGATCAGTTGGGTGCACGAGTGGGTTACATCGAACTGGATCTCAACAGCGGTAAGATCCTTGAG
AGTTTTCGCCCCGAAGAACGTTTTCCAATGATGAGCACTTTTAAAGTTCTGCTATGTGGCGCGGTATTAT
CCCGTATTGACGCCGGGCAAGAGCAACTCGGTCGCCGCATACACTATTCTCAGAATGACTTGGTTGAGTA
CTCACCAGTCACAGAAAAGCATCTTACGGATGGCATGACAGTAAGAGAATTATGCAGTGCTGCCATAACC
ATGAGTGATAACACTGCGGCCAACTTACTTCTGACAACGATCGGAGGACCGAAGGAGCTAACCGCTTTTT
TGCACAACATGGGGGATCATGTAACTCGCCTTGATCGTTGGGAACCGGAGCTGAATGAAGCCATACCAAA
CGACGAGCGTGACACCACGATGCCTGTAGCAATGGCAACAACGTTGCGCAAACTATTAACTGGCGAACTA
CTTACTCTAGCTTCCCGGCAACAATTAATAGACTGGATGGAGGCGGATAAAGTTGCAGGACCACTTCTGC
GCTCGGCCCTTCCGGCTGGCTGGTTTATTGCTGATAAATCTGGAGCCGGTGAGCGTGGGTCTCGCGGTAT
CATTGCAGCACTGGGGCCAGATGGTAAGCCCTCCCGTATCGTAGTTATCTACACGACGGGGAGTCAGGCA
ACTATGGATGAACGAAATAGACAGATCGCTGAGATAGGTGCCTCACTGATTAAGCATTGGTAACTGTCAG
ACCAAGTTTACTCATATATACTTTAGATTGATTTAAAACTTCATTTTTAATTTAAAAGGATCTAGGTGAA
GATCCTTTTTGATAATCTCATGACCAAAATCCCTTAACGTGAGTTTTCGTTCCACTGAGCGTCAGACCCC
GTAGAAAAGATCAAAGGATCTTCTTGAGATCCTTTTTTTCTGCGCGTAATCTGCTGCTTGCAAACAAAAA
AACCACCGCTACCAGCGGTGGTTTGTTTGCCGGATCAAGAGCTACCAACTCTTTTTCCGAAGGTAACTGG
CTTCAGCAGAGCGCAGATACCAAATACTGTCCTTCTAGTGTAGCCGTAGTTAGGCCACCACTTCAAGAAC
TCTGTAGCACCGCCTACATACCTCGCTCTGCTAATCCTGTTACCAGTGGCTGCTGCCAGTGGCGATAAGT
CGTGTCTTACCGGGTTGGACTCAAGACGATAGTTACCGGATAAGGCGCAGCGGTCGGGCTGAACGGGGGG
TTCGTGCACACAGCCCAGCTTGGAGCGAACGACCTACACCGAACTGAGATACCTACAGCGTGAGCATTGA
GAAAGCGCCACGCTTCCCGAAGGGAGAAAGGCGGACAGGTATCCGGTAAGCGGCAGGGTCGGAACAGGAG
AGCGCACGAGGGAGCTTCCAGGGGGAAACGCCTGGTATCTTTATAGTCCTGTCGGGTTTCGCCACCTCTG
ACTTGAGCGTCGATTTTTGTGATGCTCGTCAGGGGGGCGGAGCCTATGGAAAAACGCCAGCAACGCGGCC
TTTTTACGGTTCCTGGCCTTTTGCTGGCCTTTTGCTCACATGTTCTTTCCTGCGTTATCCCCTGATTCTG
TGGATAACCGTATTACCGCCTTTGAGTGAGCTGATACCGCTCGCCGCAGCCGAACGACCGAGCGCAGCGA
GTCAGTGAGCGAGGAAGCGGAAGAGCGCCCAATACGCAAACCGCCTCTCCCCGCGCGTTGGCCGATTCAT
TAATGCAGGTTAACCTGGCTTATCGAAATTAATACGACTCACTATAGGGAGACCGGCAGATCCGCGGCCG
CATAGGCCACTAGTTAACTATGCGGCATCAGAGCAGATTGTACTGAGAGTGCACCATAGATCACGACATT
ACTATATATATAATATAGGAAGCATTTAATAGAACAGCATCGTAATATATGTGTACTTTGCAGTTATGAC
GCCAGATGGCAGTAGTGGAAGATATTCTTTATTGAAAAATAGCTTGTCACCTTACGTACAATCTTGATCC
GGAGCTTTTCTTTTTTTGCCGATTAAGAATTAATTCGGTCGAAAAAAGAAAAGGAGAGGGCCAAGAGGGA
GGGCATTGGTGACTATTGAGCACGTGAGTATACGTGATTAAGCACACAAAGGCAGCTTGGAGTATGTCTG
TTATTAATTTCACAGGTAGTTCTGGTCCATTGGTGAAAGTTTGCGGCTTGCAGAGCACAGAGGCCGCAGA
ATGTGCTCTAGATTCCGATGCTGACTTGCTGGGTATTATATGTGTGCCCAATAGAAAGAGAACAATTGAC
CCGGTTATTGCAAGGAAAATTTCAAGTCTTGTAAAAGCATATAAAAATAGTTCAGGCACTCCGAAATACT
TGGTTGGCGTGTTTCGTAATCAACCTAAGGAGGATGTTTTGGCTCTGGTCAATGATTACGGCATTGATAT
CGTCCAACTGCATGGAGATGAGTCGTGGCAAGAATACCAAGAGTTCCTCGGTTTGCCAGTTATTAAAAGA
CTCGTATTTCCAAAAGACTGCAACATACTACTCAGTGCAGCTTCACAGAAACCTCATTCGTTTATTCCCT
TGTTTGATTCAGAAGCAGGTGGGACAGGTGAACTTTTGGATTGGAACTCGATTTCTGACTGGGTTGGAAG
GCAAGAGAGCCCCGAAAGCTTACATTTTATGTTAGCTGGTGGACTGACGCCAGAAAATGTTGGTGATGCG
CTTAGATTAAATGGCGTTATTGGTGTTGATGTAAGCGGAGGTGTGGAGACAAATGGTGTAAAAGACTCTA
ACAAAATAGCAAATTTCGTCAAAAATGCTAAGAAATAGGTTATTACTGAGTAGTATTTATTTAAGTATTG
TTTGTGCACTTGCCGATCTATGCGGTGTGAAATACCGCACAGATGCGTAAGGAGAAAATACCGCATCAGG
GGCGCGCCTTAATTAACCACTAAAGGGAACAAAAGCTGGTACCCTATTACTCTTGGCCTCCTCTAGTACA
CTCTATATTTTTTTATGCCTCGGTAATGATTTTCATTTTTTTTTTCCACCTAGCGGATGACTCTTTTTTT
TTCTTAGCGATTGGCATTATCACATAATGAATTATACATTATATAAAGTAATGTGATTTCTTCGAAGAAT
ATACTAAAAAATGAGCAGGCAAGATAAACGAAGGCAAAGCATGTCTAAAGGTGAAGAATTATTCACTGGT
GTTGTCCCAATTTTGGTTGAATTAGATGGTGATGTTAATGGTCACAAATTTTCTGTCTCCGGTGAAGGTG
AAGGTGATGCTACTTACGGTAAATTGACCTTAAAATTGATTTGTACTACTGGTAAATTGCCAGTTCCATG
GCCAACCTTAGTCACTACTTTAGGTTATGGTTTGCAATGTTTTGCTAGATACCCAGATCATATGAAACAA
CATGACTTTTTCAAGTCTGCCATGCCAGAAGGTTATGTTCAAGAAAGAACTATTTTTTTCAAAGATGACG
GTAACTACAAGACCAGAGCTGAAGTCAAGTTTGAAGGTGATACCTTAGTTAATAGAATCGAATTAAAAGG
TATTGATTTTAAAGAAGATGGTAACATTTTAGGTCACAAATTGGAATACAACTATAACTCTCACAATGTT
TACATCACTGCTGACAAACAAAAGAATGGTATCAAAGCTAACTTCAAAATTAGACACAACATTGAAGATG
GTGGTGTTCAATTAGCTGACCATTATCAACAAAATACTCCAATTGGTGATGGTCCAGTCTTGTTACCAGA
CAACCATTACTTATCCTATCAATCTGCCTTATCCAAAGATCCAAACGAAAAGAGAGACCACATGGTCTTG
TTAGAATTTGTTACTGCTGCTGGTATTACCCATGGTATGGATGAATTGTACAAAGGATCCATGAGAGAAG
TTATTAGTATTAATGGTATGTTCGATTTGCCCGTCCAGGCTAGATCTTTTTTTTGTTAGTTCATTTTGGC
GTTTCATCTTTCATTACTAACTTCAACGCAAAATTTTTTTTTTTTTGATTTCTCTTTACAGTCGGTCAAG
CTGGTTGTCAGATTGGTAATGCCTGTTGGGAATTATATTCCCTTGAGCACGGTATTAAGCCGGATGGACA
TCTAGAAGATGGCCTTTCAAAGCCGAAGGGAGGAGAAGAGGGTTTCTCCACGTTTTTCCATGAAACCGGC
TACGGTAAGTTCGTTCCAAGGGCTATTTACGTGGATTTAGAGCCCAACGTTATTGACGAAGTCCGTAACG
GTCCTTACAAGGACTTGTTCCATCCAGAACAGTTGATCAGTGGTAAGGAGGACGCGGCTAATAATTATGC
AAGAGGCCATTACACCGTTGGTAGAGAAATTTTGGGCGATGTTCTGGATAGGATTAGAAAACTGGCAGAC
CAATGTGATGGGTTACAAGGGTTCTTGTTTACCCATTCTCTTGGTGGTGGTACTGGTTCCGGTCTAGGGT
CCTTACTGTTGGAAGAACTATCCGCTGAATACGGTAAGAAATCCAAGCTGGAATTTGCCGTATACCCTGC
TCCACAAGTGTCTACTTCTGTGGTTGAGCCTTACAACACAGTTTTAACTACACATACTACATTGGAACAT
GCAGATTGTACTTTCATGGTCGATAATGAGGCTATTTACGACATGTGCAAAAGAAACTTGGATATCCCAA
GACCAAGCTTTGCAAACTTAAACAACCTAATTGCTCAAGTGGTATCATCTGTTACAGCATCATTGAGATT
CGACGGTTCATTAAATGTAGATTTGAACGAATTTCAAACCAATTTGGTTCCATATCCAAGAATTCATTTC
CCCTTAGTTTCATATTCTCCAGTCTTATCCAAATCAAAGGCATTCCATGAGTCCAACTCTGTGTCAGAAA
TTACAAACGCTTGTTTTGAACCTGGTAACCAGATGGTCAAGTGTGATCCAAGAGATGGTAAATACATGGC
TACTTGTCTGTTATACAGGGGTGATGTGGTAACAAGAGATGTTCAAAGAGCTGTCGAGCAGGTGAAAAAC
AAGAAGACCGTCCAATTGGTTGATTGGTGTCCAACTGGTTTCAAGATCGGTATTTGCTACGAACCTCCAA
CTGCCACACCAAACTCACAATTGGCCACTGTGGATAGGGCCGTCTGTATGTTGTCAAATACCACATCCAT
TGCTGAGGCTTGGAAGAGAATCGATAGAAAATTCGATTTAATGTATGCCAAACGTGCTTTCGTCCACTGG
TATGTCGGTGAAGGTATGGAAGAAGGTGAATTCACCGAAGCTAGAGAAGATTTGGCTGCTTTAGAAAGAG
ATTACATCGAAGTGGGTGCCGACTCATACGCTGAGGAAGAGGAATTTTAAGGTTCACTCTCGCCCCCAAC
CTCCTTATCCTTTCTATATTTCAAGTATATTGTAAAAAAAAAAATTCCCCCTACTGTTATATCTCTTTGG
TGATATCTTATCTATAATCTACTTATTATATTTCTCTAATATCTATGTACAAAAAATAAAAAAAAAAACC
ATTCTCCTTCTCTAACCTGCATTTGATGAAAGCTTAGTAAGTCTCATCGTAGTTGATGGGCCAAAGACAT
TTGTACTTGTTTCATCAGATTCTTACATCACCCATTTCCATGATTATTTCACGGATTTCATTAGTAATTG
CATTTTTGTATCCCTAGTTCCTTTTCTCCCGCCTTGCCGTCGAATTGAAAAAAAAAATGGAAATGAGGAC
ATCTTCCATTGATATCCAGGACAAAGCAAGAGTAGAAGTAACTATTAGCAAGGAGAATTCCAAAAATAGT
GAACTTCAAGGTAAGCAGATCTATAGTTTCAATATCTGATTTTCTGCTTTTCAAAACTTAAAATTCATTA
GAAGGTAAAACAAGAACCCGTAAAATTAAAGTTACCGATATTATCAGGTTTTTCACCCCATGTCTACTAT
CCCATTTAGAAAGAACTATGTGTTCAAAAACTGGGCCGGTCGACCTGCAGCGTACGAAGCTTCAGCTGGC
GGCCGCGTTCTATAGTGTCACCTAAATCGTATGTGTATGATACATAAGGTTATGTATTAATTGTAGCCGC
GTTCTAACGACAATATGTCCATATGGTGCACTCTCAGTACAATCTGCTCTGATGCCGCATAGTTAAGCCA
GCCCCGACACCCGCC
