>Addgene plasmid #50650 | pHIS3p:Venus-Tub1+3'UTR::TRP1 | addgene partial sequence | sequence record 76881 | T7 5'-TAATACGACTCACTATAGGG-3'
GGCCACTAGTTAACTATGCGGCATCAGAGCAGATTGTACTGAGAGTGCACCATAGATCACGACATTACTA
TATATATAATATAGGAAGCATTTAATAGAACAGCATCGTAATATATGTGTACTTTGCAGTTATGACGCCA
GATGGCAGTAGTGGAAGATATTCTTTATTGAAAAATAGCTTGTCACCTTACGTACAATCTTGATCCGGAG
CTTTTCTTTTTTTGCCGATTAAGAATTAATTCGGTCGAAAAAAGAAAAGGAGAGGGCCAAGAGGGAGGGC
ATTGGTGACTATTGAGCACGTGAGTATACGTGATTAAGCACACAAAGGCAGCTTGGAGTATGTCTGTTAT
TAATTTCACAGGTAGTTCTGGTCCATTGGTGAAAGTTTGCGGCTTGCAGAGCACAGAGGCCGCAGAATGT
GCTCTAGATTCCGATGCTGACTTGCTGGGTATTATATGTGTGCCCAATAGAAAGAGAACAATTGACCCGG
TTATTGCAAGGAAAATTTCAAGTCTTGTAAAAGCATATAAAAATAGTTCAGGCACTCCGAAATACTTGGT
TGGCGTGTTTCGTAATCAACCTAAGGAGGATGTTTTGGCTCTGGTCAATGATTACGGCATTGATATCGTC
CAACTGCATGGAGATGAGTCGTGGCAAGAATACCAAGAGTTCCTCGGTTTGCCAGTTATTAAAAGACTCG
TATTTCCAAAAGACTGCAACATACTACTCAGTGCAGCTTCACAGAAACCTCATTCGTTTATTCCCTTGTT
TGATTCAGAAGCAGGTGGGACAGGTGAACTTTTGGATTG
