>Addgene plasmid #50650 | pHIS3p:Venus-Tub1+3'UTR::TRP1 | addgene partial sequence | sequence record 77643 | yTUB1-R 5'-TTGCGTTGAAGTTAGTAATGAAAGA-3'
AGATCTAGCCTGGACGGGCAAATCGAACATACCATTAATACTAATAACTTCTCTCATGGATCCTTTGTAC
AATTCATCCATACCATGGGTAATACCAGCAGCAGTAACAAATTCTAACAAGACCATGTGGTCTCTCTTTT
CGTTTGGATCTTTGGATAAGGCAGATTGATAGGATAAGTAATGGTTGTCTGGTAACAAGACTGGACCATC
ACCAATTGGAGTATTTTGTTGATAATGGTCAGCTAATTGAACACCACCATCTTCAATGTTGTGTCTAATT
TTGAAGTTAGCTTTGATACCATTCTTTTGTTTGTCAGCAGTGATGTAAACATTGTGAGAGTTATAGTTGT
ATTCCAATTTGTGACCTAAAATGTTACCATCTTCTTTAAAATCAATACCTTTTAATTCGATTCTATTAAC
TAAGGTATCACCTTCAAACTTGACTTCAGCTCTGGTCTTGTAGTTACCGTCATCTTTGAAAAAAATAGTT
CTTTCTTGAACATAACCTTCTGGCATGGCAGACTTGAAAAAGTCATGTTGTTTCATATGATCTGGGTATC
TAGCAAAACATTGCAAACCATAACCTAAAGTAGTGACTAAGGTTGGCCATGGAACTGGCAATTTACCAGT
AGTACAAATCAATTTTAAGGTCAATTTACCGTAAGTAGCATCACCTTCACCTTCACCGGAGACAGAAAAT
TTGTGACCATTAACATCACCATCTAATTCAACCAAAATTGGGACAACACCAGTGAATAATTCTTCACCTT
TAGACATGCTTTGCCTTCGTTTATCTTGCCTGCTCATTTTTTAGTATATTCTTCGA
