>Addgene plasmid #50650 | pHIS3p:Venus-Tub1+3'UTR::TRP1 | addgene partial sequence | sequence record 77825 | SP6
CTTCGTACGCTGCAGGTCGACCGGCCCAGTTTTTGAACACATAGTTCTTTCTAAATGGGATAGTAGACAT
GGGGTGAAAAACCTGATAATATCGGTAACTTTAATTTTACGGGTTCTTGTTTTACCTTCTAATGAATTTT
AAGTTTTGAAAAGCAGAAAATCAGATATTGAAACTATAGATCTGCTTACCTTGAAGTTCACTATTTTTGG
AATTCTCCTTGCTAATAGTTACTTCTACTCTTGCTTTGTCCTGGATATCAATGGAAGATGTCCTCATTTC
CATTTTTTTTTTCAATTCGACGGCAAGGCGGGAGAAAAGGAACTAGGGATACAAAAATGCAATTACTAAT
GAAATCCGTGAAATAATCATGGAAATGGGTGATGTAAGAATCTGATGAAACAAGTACAAATGTCTTTGGC
CCATCAACTACGATGAGACTTACTAAGCTTTCATCAAATGCAGGTTAGAGAAGGAGAATGGTTTTTTTTT
TTATTTTTTGTACATAGATATTAGAGAAATATAATAAGTAGATTATAGATAAGATATCACCAAAGAGATA
TAACAGTAGGGGGAATTTTTTTTTTTACAATATACTTGAAATATAGAAAGGATAAGGAGGTTGGGGGCGA
GAGTGAACCTTAAAATTCCTCTTCCTCAGCGTATGAGTCGGCACCCACTTCGATGTAATCTCTTTCTAAA
GCAGCCAAATCTTCTCTAGCTTCGGTGAATTCACCTTCTTCCATACCTTCACCGACATACCAGTGGACGA
AAGCACGTTTGGCATACATTAAATCGAATTTTCTATCGATTCTCTTCCAAGCCTCAGCAATGGATGTGGT
ATTTGACAACATACAGACGGCCCTATCCACAGT
